>Addgene plasmid #159642 | Integrin-αv Ectodomain M400C | addgene full sequence | sequence record 319310 | Addgene NGS Result
AGGTCGCTGAGTAGTGCGCGAGCAAAATTTAAGCTACAACAAGGCAAGGCTTGACCGACAATTGCATGAA
GAATCTGCTTAGGGTTAGGCGTTTTGCGCTGCTTCGCGATGTACGGGCCAGATATACGCGTTGACATTGA
TTATTGACTAGTTATTAATAGTAATCAATTACGGGGTCATTAGTTCATAGCCCATATATGGAGTTCCGCG
TTACATAACTTACGGTAAATGGCCCGCCTGGCTGACCGCCCAACGACCCCCGCCCATTGACGTCAATAAT
GACGTATGTTCCCATAGTAACGCCAATAGGGACTTTCCATTGACGTCAATGGGTGGAGTATTTACGGTAA
ACTGCCCACTTGGCAGTACATCAAGTGTATCATATGCCAAGTACGCCCCCTATTGACGTCAATGACGGTA
AATGGCCCGCCTGGCATTATGCCCAGTACATGACCTTATGGGACTTTCCTACTTGGCAGTACATCTACGT
ATTAGTCATCGCTATTACCATGGTGATGCGGTTTTGGCAGTACATCAATGGGCGTGGATAGCGGTTTGAC
TCACGGGGATTTCCAAGTCTCCACCCCATTGACGTCAATGGGAGTTTGTTTTGGCACCAAAATCAACGGG
ACTTTCCAAAATGTCGTAACAACTCCGCCCCATTGACGCAAATGGGCGGTAGGCGTGTACGGTGGGAGGT
CTATATAAGCAGAGCTCTCTGGCTAACTAGAGAACCCACTGCTTACTGGCTTATCGAAATTAATACGACT
CACTATAGGGAGACCCAAGCTGGCTAGCGTTTAAACGGGCCCTCTAGAACCATGGCTTTTCCGCCGCGGC
GACGGCTGCGCCTCGGTCCCCGCGGCCTCCCGCTTCTTCTCTCGGGACTCCTGCTACCTCTGTGCCGCGC
CTTCAACCTAGACGTGGACAGTCCTGCCGAGTACTCTGGCCCCGAGGGAAGTTACTTCGGCTTCGCCGTG
GATTTCTTCGTGCCCAGCGCGTCTTCCCGGATGTTTCTTCTCGTGGGAGCTCCCAAAGCAAACACCACCC
AGCCTGGGATTGTGGAAGGAGGGCAGGTCCTCAAATGTGACTGGTCTTCTACCCGCCGGTGCCAGCCAAT
TGAATTTGATGCAACAGGCAATAGAGATTATGCCAAGGATGATCCATTGGAATTTAAGTCCCATCAGTGG
TTTGGAGCATCTGTGAGGTCGAAACAGGATAAAATTTTGGCCTGTGCCCCATTGTACCATTGGAGAACTG
AGATGAAACAGGAGCGAGAGCCTGTTGGAACATGCTTTCTTCAAGATGGAACAAAGACTGTTGAGTATGC
TCCATGTAGATCACAAGATATTGATGCTGATGGACAGGGATTTTGTCAAGGAGGATTCAGCATTGATTTT
ACTAAAGCTGACAGAGTACTTCTTGGTGGTCCTGGTAGCTTTTATTGGCAAGGTCAGCTTATTTCGGATC
AAGTGGCAGAAATCGTATCTAAATACGACCCCAATGTTTACAGCATCAAGTATAATAACCAATTAGCAAC
TCGGACTGCACAAGCTATTTTTGATGACAGCTATTTGGGTTATTCTGTGGCTGTCGGAGATTTCAATGGT
GATGGCATAGATGACTTTGTTTCAGGAGTTCCAAGAGCAGCAAGGACTTTGGGAATGGTTTATATTTATG
ATGGGAAGAACATGTCCTCCTTATACAATTTTACTGGCGAGCAGATGGCTGCATATTTCGGATTTTCTGT
AGCTGCCACTGACATTAATGGAGATGATTATGCAGATGTGTTTATTGGAGCACCTCTCTTCATGGATCGT
GGCTCTGATGGCAAACTCCAAGAGGTGGGGCAGGTCTCAGTGTCTCTACAGAGAGCTTCAGGAGACTTCC
AGACGACAAAGCTGAATGGATTTGAGGTCTTTGCACGGTTTGGCAGTGCCATAGCTCCTTTGGGAGATCT
GGACCAGGATGGTTTCAATGATATTGCAATTGCTGCTCCATATGGGGGTGAAGATAAAAAAGGAATTGTT
TATATCTTCAATGGAAGATCAACAGGCTTGAACGCAGTCCCATCTCAAATCCTTGAAGGGCAGTGGGCTG
CTCGAAGCTGCCCACCAAGCTTTGGCTATTCAATGAAAGGAGCCACAGATATAGACAAAAATGGATATCC
AGACTTAATTGTAGGAGCTTTTGGTGTAGATCGAGCTATCTTATACAGGGCCAGACCAGTTATCACTGTA
AATGCTGGTCTTGAAGTGTACCCTAGCATTTTAAATCAAGACAATAAAACCTGCTCACTGCCTGGAACAG
CTCTCAAAGTTTCCTGTTTTAATGTTAGGTTCTGCTTAAAGGCAGATGGCAAAGGAGTACTTCCCAGGAA
ACTTAATTTCCAGGTGGAACTTCTTTTGGATAAACTCAAGCAAAAGGGAGCAATTCGACGAGCACTGTTT
CTCTACAGCAGGTCCCCAAGTCACTCCAAGAACATGACTATTTCAAGGGGGGGACTGATGCAGTGTGAGG
AATTGATAGCGTATCTGCGGGATGAATCTGAATTTAGAGACAAACTCACTCCAATTACTATTTTTATGGA
ATATCGGTTGGATTATAGAACAGCTGCTGATACAACAGGCTTGCAACCCATTCTTAACCAGTTCACGCCT
GCTAACATTAGTCGACAGGCTCACATTCTACTTGACTGTGGTGAAGACAATGTCTGTAAACCCAAGCTGG
AAGTTTCTGTAGATAGTGATCAAAAGAAGATCTATATTGGGGATGACAACCCTCTGACATTGATTGTTAA
GGCTCAGAATCAAGGAGAAGGTGCCTACGAAGCTGAGCTCATCGTTTCCATTCCACTGCAGGCTGATTTC
ATCGGGGTTGTCCGAAACAATGAAGCCTTAGCAAGACTTTCCTGTGCATTTAAGACAGAAAACCAAACTC
GCCAGGTGGTATGTGACCTTGGAAACCCAATGAAGGCTGGAACTCAACTCTTAGCTGGTCTTCGTTTCAG
TGTGCACCAGCAGTCAGAGATGGATACTTCTGTGAAATTTGACTTACAAATCCAAAGCTCAAATCTATTT
GACAAAGTAAGCCCAGTTGTATCTCACAAAGTTGATCTTGCTGTTTTAGCTGCAGTTGAGATAAGAGGAG
TCTCGAGTCCTGATCATATCTTTCTTCCGATTCCAAACTGGGAGCACAAGGAGAACCCTGAGACTGAAGA
AGATGTTGGGCCAGTTGTTCAGCACATCTATGAGCTGAGAAACAATGGTCCAAGTTCATTCAGCAAGGCA
ATGCTCCATCTTCAGTGGCCTTACAAATATAATAATAACACTCTGTTGTATATCCTTCATTATGATATTG
ATGGACCAATGAACTGCACTTCAGATATGGAGATCAACCCTTTGAGAATTAAGATCTCATCTTTGCAAAC
AACTGAAAAGAATGACACGGTTGCCGGGCAAGGTGAGCGGGACCATCTCATCACTAAGCGGGATCTTGCC
CTCAGTGAAGGAGATATTCACACTTTGGGTTGTGGAGTTGCTCAGTGCTTGAAGATTGTCTGCCAAGTTG
GGAGATTAGACAGAGGAAAGAGTGCAATCTTGTACGTAAAGTCATTACTGTGGACTGAGACTTTTATGAA
TAAAGAAAATCAGAATCATTCCTATTCTCTGAAGTCGTCTGCTTCATTTAATGTCATAGAGTTTCCTTAT
AAGAATCTTCCAATTGAGGATATCACCAACTCCACATTGGTTACCACTAATGTCACCTGGGGCATTCAGC
CAGCGCCCATGACCGGTGGACTGGAGGTGCTCTTCCAAGGCCCCGGAGAAAATGCTCAGCTGGAAAAAGA
GCTCCAGGCACTTGAGAAGGAAAATGCACAGCTGGAATGGGAATTACAAGCACTAGAGAAGGAGCTAGCT
CAAACCACTGGTTGGAGAGGTGGCCATGTTGTGGAAGGCTTGGCTGGTGAATTGGAACAATTGAGAGCCC
GTCTGGAGCATCACCCACAAGGCCAAAGAGAACCAGCGGGCCATCACCATCACCATCACTAAAAGCTTAA
GTTTAAACCGCTGATCAGCCTCGACTGTGCCTTCTAGTTGCCAGCCATCTGTTGTTTGCCCCTCCCCCGT
GCCTTCCTTGACCCTGGAAGGTGCCACTCCCACTGTCCTTTCCTAATAAAATGAGGAAATTGCATCGCAT
TGTCTGAGTAGGTGTCATTCTATTCTGGGGGGTGGGGTGGGGCAGGACAGCAAGGGGGAGGATTGGGAAG
ACAATAGCAGGCATGCTGGGGATGCGGTGGGCTCTATGGCTTCTGAGGCGGAAAGAACCAGCTGGGGCTC
TAGGGGGTATCCCC
[124 nt withheld, positions 4355-4478]
C
[91 nt withheld, positions 4480-4570]
A
[49 nt withheld, positions 4572-4620]
CCTTTGACGTTGGAGTCCACGTTCTTT
[37 nt withheld, positions 4648-4684]
ACCCTATCTCGGTCTATTCTTTTGATTTATAAGGGATTTTGCCGATTTCGGCCTATTGGTTAAAAAATGA
GCTGATTTAACAAAAATTTAACGCGAATTAATTCTGTGGAATGTGTGTCAGTTAGGGTGTGGAAAGTCCC
CAGGCTCCCCAGCAGGCAGAAGTATGCAAAGCATGCATCTCAATTAGTCAGCAACCAGGTGTGGAAAGTC
CCCAGGCTCCCCAGCAGGCAGAAGTATGCAAAGCATGCATCTCAATTAGTCAGCAACCATAGTCCCGCCC
CTAACTCCGCCCATCCCGCCCCTAACTCCGCCCAGTTCCGCCCATTCTCCGCCCCATGGCTGACTAATTT
TTTTTATTTATGCAGAGGCCGAGGCCGCCTCTGCCTCTGAGCTATTCCAGAAGTAGTGAGGAGGCTTTTT
TGGAGGCCTAGGCTTTTGCAAAAAGCTCCCGGGAGCTTGTATATCCATTTTCGGATCTGATCAGCACGTG
ATGAAAAAGCCTGAACTCACCGCGACGTCTGTCGAGAAGTTTCTGATCGAAAAGTTCGACAGCGTCTCCG
ACCTGATGCAGCTCTCGGAGGGCGAAGAATCTCGTGCTTTCAGCTTCGATGTAGGAGGGCGTGGATATGT
CCTGCGGGTAAATAGCTGCGCCGATGGTTTCTACAAAGATCGTTATGTTTATCGGCACTTTGCATCGGCC
GCGCTCCCGATTCCGGAAGTGCTTGACATTGGGGAATTCAGCGAGAGCCTGACCTATTGCATCTCCCGCC
GTGCACAGGGTGTCACGTTGCAAGACCTGCCTGAAACCGAACTGCCCGCTGTTCTGCAGCCGGTCGCGGA
GGCCATGGATGCGATCGCTGCGGCCGATCTTAGCCAGACGAGCGGGTTCGGCCCATTCGGACCGCAAGGA
ATCGGTCAATACACTACATGGCGTGATTTCATATGCGCGATTGCTGATCCCCATGTGTATCACTGGCAAA
CTGTGATGGACGACACCGTCAGTGCGTCCGTCGCGCAGGCTCTCGATGAGCTGATGCTTTGGGCCGAGGA
CTGCCCCGAAGTCCGGCACCTCGTGCACGCGGATTTCGGCTCCAACAATGTCCTGACGGACAATGGCCGC
ATAACAGCGGTCATTGACTGGAGCGAGGCGATGTTCGGGGATTCCCAATACGAGGTCGCCAACATCTTCT
TCTGGAGGCCGTGGTTGGCTTGTATGGAGCAGCAGACGCGCTACTTCGAGCGGAGGCATCCGGAGCTTGC
AGGATCGCCGCGGCTCCGGGCGTATATGCTCCGCATTGGTCTTGACCAACTCTATCAGAGCTTGGTTGAC
GGCAATTTCGATGATGCAGCTTGGGCGCAGGGTCGATGCGACGCAATCGTCCGATCCGGAGCCGGGACTG
TCGGGCGTACACAAATCGCCCGCAGAAGCGCGGCCGTCTGGACCGATGGCTGTGTAGAAGTACTCGCCGA
TAGTGGAAACCGACGCCCCAGCACTCGTCCGAGGGCAAAGGAATAGCACGTGCTACGAGATTTCGATTCC
ACCGCCGCCTTCTATGAAAGGTTGGGCTTCGGAATCGTTTTCCGGGACGCCGGCTGGATGATCCTCCAGC
GCGGGGATCTCATGCTGGAGTTCTTCGCCCACCCCAACTTGTTTATTGCAGCTTATAATGGTTACAAATA
AAGCAATAGCATCACAAATTTCACAAATAAAGCATTTTTTTCACTGCATTCTAGTTGTGGTTTGTCCAAA
CTCATCAATGTATCTTATCATGTCTGTATACCGTCGACCTCTAGCTAGAGCTTGGCGTAATCATGGTCAT
AGCTGTTTCCTGTGTGAAATTGTTATCCGCTCACAATTCCACACAACATACGAGCCGGAAGCATAAAGTG
TAAAGCCTGGGGTGCCTAATGAGTGAGCTAACTCACATTAATTGCGTTGCGCTCACTGCCCGCTTTCCAG
TCGGGAAACCTGTCGTGCCAGCTGCATTAATGAATCGGCCAACGCGCGGGGAGAGGCGGTTTGCGTATTG
GGCGCTCTTCCGCTTCCTCGCTCACTGACTCGCTGCGCTCGGTCGTTCGGCTGCGGCGAGCGGTATCAGC
TCACTCAAAGGCGGTAATACGGTTATCCACAGAATCAGGGGATAACGCAGGAAAGAACATGTGAGCAAAA
GGCCAGCAAAAGGCCAGGAACCGTAAAAAGGCCGCGTTGCTGGCGTTTTTCCATAGGCTCCGCCCCCCTG
ACGAGCATCACAAAAATCGACGCTCAAGTCAGAGGTGGCGAAACCCGACAGGACTATAAAGATACCAGGC
GTTTCCCCCTGGAAGCTCCCTCGTGCGCTCTCCTGTTCCGACCCTGCCGCTTACCGGATACCTGTCCGCC
TTTCTCCCTTCGGGAAGCGTGGCGCTTTCTCATAGCTCACGCTGTAGGTATCTCAGTTCGGTGTAGGTCG
TTCGCTCCAAGCTGGGCTGTGTGCACGAACCCCCCGTTCAGCCCGACCGCTGCGCCTTATCCGGTAACTA
TCGTCTTGAGTCCAACCCGGTAAGACACGACTTATCGCCACTGGCAGCAGCCACTGGTAACAGGATTAGC
AGAGCGAGGTATGTAGGCGGTGCTACAGAGTTCTTGAAGTGGTGGCCTAACTACGGCTACACTAGAAGAA
CAGTATTTGGTATCTGCGCTCTGCTGAAGCCAGTTACCTTCGGAAAAAGAGTTGGTAGCTCTTGATCCGG
CAAACAAACCACCGCTGGTAGCGGTGGTTTTTTTGTTTGCAAGCAGCAGATTACGCGCAGAAAAAAAGGA
TCTCAAGAAGATCCTTTGATCTTTTCTACGGGGTCTGACGCTCAGTGGAACGAAAACTCACGTTAAGGGA
TTTTGGTCATGAGATTATCAAAAAGGATCTTCACCTAGATCCTTTTAAATTAAAAATGAAGTTTTAAATC
AATCTAAAGTATATATGAGTAAACTTGGTCTGACAGTTACCAATGCTTAATCAGTGAGGCACCTATCTCA
GCGATCTGTCTATTTCGTTCATCCATAGTTGCCTGACTCCCCGTCGTGTAGATAACTACGATACGGGAGG
GCTTACCATCTGGCCCCAGTGCTGCAATGATACCGCGAGACCCACGCTCACCGGCTCCAGATTTATCAGC
AATAAACCAGCCAGCCGGAAGGGCCGAGCGCAGAAGTGGTCCTGCAACTTTATCCGCCTCCATCCAGTCT
ATTAATTGTTGCCGGGAAGCTAGAGTAAGTAGTTCGCCAGTTAATAGTTTGCGCAACGTTGTTGCCATTG
CTACAGGCATCGTGGTGTCACGCTCGTCGTTTGGTATGGCTTCATTCAGCTCCGGTTCCCAACGATCAAG
GCGAGTTACATGATCCCCCATGTTGTGCAAAAAAGCGGTTAGCTCCTTCGGTCCTCCGATCGTTGTCAGA
AGTAAGTTGGCCGCAGTGTTATCACTCATGGTTATGGCAGCACTGCATAATTCTCTTACTGTCATGCCAT
CCGTAAGATGCTTTTCTGTGACTGGTGAGTACTCAACCAAGTCATTCTGAGAATAGTGTATGCGGCGACC
GAGTTGCTCTTGCCCGGCGTCAATACGGGATAATACCGCGCCACATAGCAGAACTTTAAAAGTGCTCATC
ATTGGAAAACGTTCTTCGGGGCGAAAACTCTCAAGGATCTTACCGCTGTTGAGATCCAGTTCGATGTAAC
CCACTCGTGCACCCAACTGATCTTCAGCATCTTTTACTTTCACCAGCGTTTCTGGGTGAGCAAAAACAGG
AAGGCAAAATGCCGCAAAAAAGGGAATAAGGGCGACACGGAAATGTTGAATACTCATACTCTTCCTTTTT
CAATATTATTGAAGCATTTATCAGGGTTATTGTCTCATGAGCGGATACATATTTGAATGTATTTAGAAAA
ATAAACAAATAGGGGTTCCGCGCACATTTCCCCGAAAAGTGCCACCTGACGTCGACGGATCGGGAGATCT
CCCGATCCCCTATGGTGCACTCTCAGTACAATCTGCTCTGATGCCGCATAGTTAAGCCAGTATCTGCTCC
CTGCTTGTGTGTTGG
Features (pLannotate 1.2.2; 21 found; start..end, strand, type, name):
    133..512     +  enhancer       CMV enhancer: human cytomegalovirus immediate early enhancer
    513..716     +  promoter       CMV promoter: human cytomegalovirus (CMV) immediate early promoter
    712..745     +  LTR            5' LTR (truncated) (fragment): truncated 5' long terminal repeat (LTR) from HIV-1
    761..779     +  promoter       T7 promoter: promoter for bacteriophage T7 RNA polymerase
    822..3791    +  CDS            ITGAV (fragment): ITAV_HUMAN - Also known as MSK8 From Homo sapiens (Human).
   4032..4049    +  CDS            7xHis (fragment): 6xHis affinity tag
   4085..4309    +  polyA_signal   bGH poly(A) signal: bovine growth hormone polyadenylation signal
   4313..4334    +  promoter       SV40 promoter (fragment): SV40 enhancer and early promoter
   4355..4783    +  rep_origin     f1 ori (sequence partly withheld): f1 bacteriophage origin of replication; arrow indicates direction of (+) strand synthesis
   4797..5126    +  promoter       SV40 promoter: SV40 enhancer and early promoter
   5175..6200    +  CDS            HygR: aminoglycoside phosphotransferase from E. coli; aph(4)-Ia; confers resistance to hygromycin
   6210..6335    +  CDS            ble (fragment): BLE_KLEPN - Experimental evidence at protein level: Swiss-Prot protein existence level 1. Binding protein with a strong affinity to the bleomycin family of antibiotics. Binds to CL990; an antimitotic-antibiotic compound. From Klebsiella pneumoniae.
   6330..6451    +  polyA_signal   SV40 poly(A) signal: SV40 polyadenylation signal
   6524..6540    -  protein_bind   lac operator: The lac repressor binds to the lac operator to inhibit transcription in E. coli. This inhibition can be relieved by adding lactose or isopropyl-β-D-thiogalactopyranoside (IPTG). lac repressor encoded by lacI
   6548..6578    -  promoter       lac promoter: promoter for the E. coli lac operon
   6593..6614    -  protein_bind   CAP binding site: CAP binding activates transcription in the presence of cAMP. E. coli catabolite activator protein
   6627..6719    -  CDS            lacI (fragment): lac repressor; lacI; The lac repressor binds to the lac operator to inhibit transcription in E. coli. This inhibition can be relieved by adding lactose or isopropyl-β-D-thiogalactopyranoside (IPTG).
   6902..7490    -  rep_origin     ori: high-copy-number ColE1/pMB1/pBR322/pUC origin of replication
   7661..8521    -  CDS            AmpR: β-lactamase; bla; confers resistance to ampicillin, carbenicillin, and related antibiotics
   8522..8626    -  promoter       AmpR promoter: bla
   8685..8737    -  misc_feature   bom (fragment): basis of mobility region from pBR322
