[The description below was written by a language model from this plasmid's Addgene catalogue record and pLannotate feature annotations shown in this document.]
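Description:
Integrin-αv Ectodomain M400C is a mammalian expression plasmid built on the pcDNA3.1 hygro backbone that encodes the extracellular portion of human integrin αv (ITGAV) carrying a methionine-to-cysteine substitution at position 400. The catalogue lists a total size of about 8.3 kb with a 2.8 kb insert, whereas the sequenced record is 8,759 nt, so the listed sizes are approximate. In bacteria the plasmid replicates from a high-copy ColE1/pUC-type origin and is selected with ampicillin through the β-lactamase gene. An f1 origin is also present. In mammalian cells, a hygromycin resistance gene driven by the SV40 enhancer/early promoter and terminated by the SV40 poly(A) signal allows selection of stable transfectants.

The ITGAV fragment, about 3 kb as annotated, sits downstream of the CMV immediate early enhancer and promoter and is followed by the bovine growth hormone polyadenylation signal. A T7 promoter lies just upstream of the coding sequence and serves as a sequencing primer site. Roughly 240 nt separate the end of the annotated ITGAV fragment from a polyhistidine tag. The feature table does not identify what this intervening sequence encodes, but the His tag would allow affinity purification of the protein. Short hits annotated as an HIV-1 LTR fragment, ble, lacI and bom are probably backbone remnants or annotation artefacts with no functional role.

The record does not state the purpose of the M400C change. The associated publication concerns interactions of integrin αVβ8 with pro-TGF-β1, which suggests the construct is used to produce recombinant αv ectodomain, presumably co-expressed with a β-subunit ectodomain, for structural and binding studies.
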