Addgene plasmid #159642: Integrin-αv Ectodomain M400C
Depositing lab: Timothy Springer. Publication: Atypical interactions of integrin alphaVbeta8 with pro-TGF-beta1. Wang J, Dong X, Zhao B, Li J, Lu C, Springer TA. Proc Natl Acad Sci U S A. 2017 May 23;114(21):E4168-E4174. doi: 10.1073/pnas.1705129114. Epub 2017 May 8. PubMed 28484027.
Backbone
  Vector backbone: pcDNA3.1 hygro
  Backbone size w/o insert (bp): 5500
  Total vector size (bp): 8300
  Vector type: Mammalian Expression
  Selectable markers: Hygromycin
Growth in bacteria
  Bacterial resistance: Ampicillin, 100 μg/mL
  Growth temperature: 37°C
  Growth strain: DH5alpha
  Copy number: Unknown
Gene/Insert
  Gene/Insert name: Integrin alpha v ectodomain (alt name: av ectodomain)
  Insert size (bp): 2800
  Mutation: M400C
  Cloning method: Ligation Independent Cloning
  Sequencing primers: 5′ T7 forward; 3′ T7 reverse
Terms and licenses: Academic/Nonprofit Terms; Industry Terms: Not Available to Industry
How to cite: Integrin-αv Ectodomain M400C was a gift from Timothy Springer (Addgene plasmid # 159642 ; http://n2t.net/addgene:159642 ; RRID:Addgene_159642)
