>Addgene plasmid #159642 | Integrin-αv Ectodomain M400C | depositor partial sequence | sequence record 316055 | Integrin-αv Ectodomain M400C sequence 2970 bps
ATGGCTTTTCCGCCGCGGCGACGGCTGCGCCTCGGTCCCCGCGGCCTCCCGCTTCTTCTCTCGGGACTCC
TGCTACCTCTGTGCCGCGCCTTCAACCTAGACGTGGACAGTCCTGCCGAGTACTCTGGCCCCGAGGGAAG
TTACTTCGGCTTCGCCGTGGATTTCTTCGTGCCCAGCGCGTCTTCCCGGATGTTTCTTCTCGTGGGAGCT
CCCAAAGCAAACACCACCCAGCCTGGGATTGTGGAAGGAGGGCAGGTCCTCAAATGTGACTGGTCTTCTA
CCCGCCGGTGCCAGCCAATTGAATTTGATGCAACAGGCAATAGAGATTATGCCAAGGATGATCCATTGGA
ATTTAAGTCCCATCAGTGGTTTGGAGCATCTGTGAGGTCGAAACAGGATAAAATTTTGGCCTGTGCCCCA
TTGTACCATTGGAGAACTGAGATGAAACAGGAGCGAGAGCCTGTTGGAACATGCTTTCTTCAAGATGGAA
CAAAGACTGTTGAGTATGCTCCATGTAGATCACAAGATATTGATGCTGATGGACAGGGATTTTGTCAAGG
AGGATTCAGCATTGATTTTACTAAAGCTGACAGAGTACTTCTTGGTGGTCCTGGTAGCTTTTATTGGCAA
GGTCAGCTTATTTCGGATCAAGTGGCAGAAATCGTATCTAAATACGACCCCAATGTTTACAGCATCAAGT
ATAATAACCAATTAGCAACTCGGACTGCACAAGCTATTTTTGATGACAGCTATTTGGGTTATTCTGTGGC
TGTCGGAGATTTCAATGGTGATGGCATAGATGACTTTGTTTCAGGAGTTCCAAGAGCAGCAAGGACTTTG
GGAATGGTTTATATTTATGATGGGAAGAACATGTCCTCCTTATACAATTTTACTGGCGAGCAGATGGCTG
CATATTTCGGATTTTCTGTAGCTGCCACTGACATTAATGGAGATGATTATGCAGATGTGTTTATTGGAGC
ACCTCTCTTCATGGATCGTGGCTCTGATGGCAAACTCCAAGAGGTGGGGCAGGTCTCAGTGTCTCTACAG
AGAGCTTCAGGAGACTTCCAGACGACAAAGCTGAATGGATTTGAGGTCTTTGCACGGTTTGGCAGTGCCA
TAGCTCCTTTGGGAGATCTGGACCAGGATGGTTTCAATGATATTGCAATTGCTGCTCCATATGGGGGTGA
AGATAAAAAAGGAATTGTTTATATCTTCAATGGAAGATCAACAGGCTTGAACGCAGTCCCATCTCAAATC
CTTGAAGGGCAGTGGGCTGCTCGAAGCTGCCCACCAAGCTTTGGCTATTCAATGAAAGGAGCCACAGATA
TAGACAAAAATGGATATCCAGACTTAATTGTAGGAGCTTTTGGTGTAGATCGAGCTATCTTATACAGGGC
CAGACCAGTTATCACTGTAAATGCTGGTCTTGAAGTGTACCCTAGCATTTTAAATCAAGACAATAAAACC
TGCTCACTGCCTGGAACAGCTCTCAAAGTTTCCTGTTTTAATGTTAGGTTCTGCTTAAAGGCAGATGGCA
AAGGAGTACTTCCCAGGAAACTTAATTTCCAGGTGGAACTTCTTTTGGATAAACTCAAGCAAAAGGGAGC
AATTCGACGAGCACTGTTTCTCTACAGCAGGTCCCCAAGTCACTCCAAGAACATGACTATTTCAAGGGGG
GGACTGATGCAGTGTGAGGAATTGATAGCGTATCTGCGGGATGAATCTGAATTTAGAGACAAACTCACTC
CAATTACTATTTTTATGGAATATCGGTTGGATTATAGAACAGCTGCTGATACAACAGGCTTGCAACCCAT
TCTTAACCAGTTCACGCCTGCTAACATTAGTCGACAGGCTCACATTCTACTTGACTGTGGTGAAGACAAT
GTCTGTAAACCCAAGCTGGAAGTTTCTGTAGATAGTGATCAAAAGAAGATCTATATTGGGGATGACAACC
CTCTGACATTGATTGTTAAGGCTCAGAATCAAGGAGAAGGTGCCTACGAAGCTGAGCTCATCGTTTCCAT
TCCACTGCAGGCTGATTTCATCGGGGTTGTCCGAAACAATGAAGCCTTAGCAAGACTTTCCTGTGCATTT
AAGACAGAAAACCAAACTCGCCAGGTGGTATGTGACCTTGGAAACCCAATGAAAGCTGGAACTCAACTCT
TAGCTGGTCTTCGTTTCAGTGTGCACCAGCAGTCAGAGATGGATACTTCTGTGAAATTTGACTTACAAAT
CCAAAGCTCAAATCTATTTGACAAAGTAAGCCCAGTTGTATCTCACAAAGTTGATCTTGCTGTTTTAGCT
GCAGTTGAGATAAGAGGAGTCTCGAGTCCTGATCATATCTTTCTTCCGATTCCAAACTGGGAGCACAAGG
AGAACCCTGAGACTGAAGAAGATGTTGGGCCAGTTGTTCAGCACATCTATGAGCTGAGAAACAATGGTCC
AAGTTCATTCAGCAAGGCAATGCTCCATCTTCAGTGGCCTTACAAATATAATAATAACACTCTGTTGTAT
ATCCTTCATTATGATATTGATGGACCAATGAACTGCACTTCAGATATGGAGATCAACCCTTTGAGAATTA
AGATCTCATCTTTGCAAACAACTGAAAAGAATGACACGGTTGCCGGGCAAGGTGAGCGGGACCATCTCAT
CACTAAGCGGGATCTTGCCCTCAGTGAAGGAGATATTCACACTTTGGGTTGTGGAGTTGCTCAGTGCTTG
AAGATTGTCTGCCAAGTTGGGAGATTAGACAGAGGAAAGAGTGCAATCTTGTACGTAAAGTCATTACTGT
GGACTGAGACTTTTATGAATAAAGAAAATCAGAATCATTCCTATTCTCTGAAGTCGTCTGCTTCATTTAA
TGTCATAGAGTTTCCTTATAAGAATCTTCCAATTGAGGATATCACCAACTCCACATTGGTTACCACTAAT
GTCACCTGGGGCATTCAGCCAGCGCCCATG
